>Addgene plasmid #60969 | pT7-gRNA:kit-1 | depositor partial sequence | sequence record 98463 | gRNA target sequence
CATCTGTGCGGCCGTTGGCT
