>Addgene plasmid #60969 | pT7-gRNA:kit-1 | addgene partial sequence | sequence record 100194 | pBR322ori-3 5'-tttgtttgcaagcagcagat-3'
GGATCTCAAGAAGATCCTTTGATTTTCTACCGAAGAAAGGCCCACCCGTGTAAAACGACGGCCAGTTTAT
CTAGTCAGCTTGATTCTAGCTGATCGTGGACCGGAAGGTGAGCCAGTGAGTTGATTGCAGTCCAGTTACG
CTGGAGTCTGAGGCTCGTCCTGAATGATATGCGACCGCCGGAGGGTTGCGTTTGAGACGGGCGACAGATC
CAGTCGCGCTGCTCTCGTCGATCCAAGCTTTTTAAAAGCACCGACTCGGTGCCACTTTTTCAAGTTGATA
ACGGACTAGCCTTATTTTAACTTGCTATTTCTAGCTCTAAAACAGCCAACGGCCGCACAGATGCCTATAG
TGAGTCGTATTAGCTAGCGGTGCGAGCGGATCGAGCAGTGTCGATCACTACTGGACCGCGAGCTGTGCTG
CGACCCGTGATCTTACGGCATTATACGTATGATCGGTCCACGATCAGCTAGATTATCTAGTCAGCTTGAT
GTCATAGCTGTTTCCTGAGGCTCAATACTGACCATTTAAATCATACCTGACCTCCATAGCAGAAAGTCAA
AAGCCTCCGACCGGAGGCTTTTGACTTGATCGGCACGTAAGAGGTTCCAACTTTCACCATAATGAAATAA
GATCACTACCGGGCGTATTTTTTGAGTTATCGAGATTTTCAGGAGCTAAGGAAGCTAAAATGAGCCATAT
TCAACGGGAAACGTCTTGCTTGAAGCCGCGATTAAATTCCAACATGGATGCTGATTTATATGGGTATAAA
TGGGCTCGCGATAATGTCGGGCAATCAGGTGCGACAATCTATCGATTGTATGGGAAGCCCGATGCGCCAG
AGTTGTTTCTGAAACATGGCAAAGGTAGCGTTGCCAATGATGTTACAGATGAGATGGTCAGGCTAAACTG
GCTGACGGAATTTATGCCTCTTCCGACCATCAAGCATTTTATC
