>Addgene plasmid #60969 | pT7-gRNA:kit-1 | addgene partial sequence | sequence record 100195 | Kan-R 5'-ATCGCGAGCCCATTTATACC-3'
TCCATGTTGGAATTTAATCGCGGCTTCAAGCAAGACGTTTCCCGTTGAATATGGCTCATTTTAGCTTCCT
TAGCTCCTGAAAATCTCGATAACTCAAAAAATACGCCCGGTAGTGATCTTATTTCATTATGGTGAAAGTT
GGAACCTCTTACGTGCCGATCAAGTCAAAAGCCTCCGGTCGGAGGCTTTTGACTTTCTGCTATGGAGGTC
AGGTATGATTTAAATGGTCAGTATTGAGCCTCAGGAAACAGCTATGACATCAAGCTGACTAGATAATCTA
GCTGATCGTGGACCGATCATACGTATAATGCCGTAAGATCACGGGTCGCAGCACAGCTCGCGGTCCAGTA
GTGATCGACACTGCTCGATCCGCTCGCACCGCTAGCTAATACGACTCACTATAGGCATCTGTGCGGCCGT
TGGCTGTTTTAGAGCTAGAAATAGCAAGTTAAAATAAGGCTAGTCCGTTATCAACTTGAAAAAGTGGCAC
CGAGTCGGTGCTTTTAAAAAGCTTGGATCGACGAGAGCAGCGCGACTGGATCTGTCGCCCGTCTCAAACG
CAACCCTCCGGCGGTCGCATATCATTCAGGACGAGCCTCAGACTCCAGCGTAACTGGACTGCAATCAACT
CACTGGCTCACCTTCCGGTCCACGATCAGCTAGAATCAAGCTGACTAGATAAACTGGCCGTCGTTTTACA
CGGGTGGGCCTTTCTTCGGTAGAAAATCAAAGGATCTTCTTGAGATCCTTTTTTTCTGCGCGTAATCTGC
TGCTTGCAAACAAAAAAACCACCGCTACCAGCGGTGGTTTGTTTGCCGGATCAAGAGCTACCAACTCTTT
TTCCGAGGTAACTGGCTTCAGCAGAGCGCAGATACCAAATACTGTTCTTCTAGTGTAGCCGTAGTTAGGC
CACCACTTCAAGAACTCTGTAGCACCGCCTACATACCTCGCTC
