[The description below was written by a language model from this plasmid's Addgene catalogue record.]
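Description:
pT7-gRNA:kit-1 is a small bacterial plasmid built on the DR274 backbone (about 2.1 kb without insert) and classed as a CRISPR vector. It is propagated in standard E. coli cloning strains under kanamycin selection; the record lists the copy number as unknown and includes no feature table, so the origin of replication and the exact layout of elements are not documented here.

The payload is a 20-bp spacer directed at the rat (R. norvegicus) Kit locus, forming the targeting portion of a single guide RNA. As the plasmid name indicates, the guide is placed under a T7 promoter. This arrangement generally serves as a template for in vitro transcription by T7 RNA polymerase rather than for expression in mammalian cells, with the spacer presumably fused to the guide RNA scaffold carried by the backbone, though the record does not spell out these details. According to the depositor's comments, the guide does not target Kit coding sequence. It targets an integrated endogenous retroviral element of roughly 7.1 kb lying within the first intron of Kit.

The stated purpose is expression of the rat Kit-1 guide RNA, and the associated work concerns allele-specific genome editing and correction of disease-associated phenotypes in rats with the CRISPR-Cas system. The plasmid encodes only the guide component, so Cas9 would have to be supplied separately. The "-1" in the name suggests it may be one of several Kit-directed guides, but the record does not describe any companion constructs.
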