Addgene plasmid #60969: pT7-gRNA:kit-1
Purpose: Expression vector of rat Kit-1 guide RNA
Depositing lab: Tomoji Mashimo. Depositing organization: Kyoto University, Graduate School of Medicine. Publication: Allele-specific genome editing and correction of disease-associated phenotypes in rats using the CRISPR-Cas platform. Yoshimi K, Kaneko T, Voigt B, Mashimo T. Nat Commun. 2014 Jun 26;5:4240. doi: 10.1038/ncomms5240. PubMed 24967838.
Backbone
  Vector backbone: DR274
  Backbone size w/o insert (bp): 2147
  Vector type: CRISPR
Growth in bacteria
  Bacterial resistance: Kanamycin, 50 μg/mL
  Growth temperature: 37°C
  Growth strain: DH5alpha
  Copy number: Unknown
Gene/Insert
  Gene/Insert name: v-kit Hardy-Zuckerman 4 feline sarcoma viral oncogene homolog gRNA (alt names: Kit; H)
  Species: R. norvegicus (rat)
  Insert size (bp): 20
  Entrez Gene: Kit
Terms and licenses: Academic/Nonprofit Terms; Industry Terms: Not Available to Industry
Depositor comments: Targets an integrated 7,098-bp endogenous retroviral element (ERV) within the first intron of the Kit gene
How to cite: pT7-gRNA:kit-1 was a gift from Tomoji Mashimo (Addgene plasmid # 60969 ; http://n2t.net/addgene:60969 ; RRID:Addgene_60969)
